Addgene plasmid #35012: p6614 MSCV-IP N-HAonly PXMP3
Depositing lab: Peter Howley. Depositing organization: Harvard Medical School. Publication: Systematic identification of interactions between host cell proteins and E7 oncoproteins from diverse human papillomaviruses. White EA, Sowa ME, Tan MJ, Jeudy S, Hayes SD, Santha S, Munger K, Harper JW, Howley PM. Proc Natl Acad Sci U S A. 2012 Jan 9. 10.1073/pnas.1116776109 PubMed 22232672.
Backbone
  Vector backbone: MSCV-IP N-HAonly
  Backbone size w/o insert (bp): 8100
  Modifications to backbone: NTap mod. by E.White to remove Flag
  Vector type: Mammalian Expression, Retroviral
  Selectable markers: Puromycin
Growth in bacteria
  Bacterial resistance: Ampicillin, 100 μg/mL
  Growth temperature: 37°C
  Growth strain: DH5alpha
  Copy number: Unknown
Gene/Insert
  Gene/Insert name: PXMP3 (alt name: PEX2)
  Species: H. sapiens (human)
  Entrez Gene: PEX2 (a.k.a. PAF1, PBD5A, PBD5B, PMP3, PMP35, PXMP3, RNF72, ZWS3)
  Promoter: MSCV LTR
  Tag / fusion protein: HA (N terminal on backbone)
  Cloning method: Gateway Cloning
  Sequencing primers: 5′ 5' CTACATCGTGACCTGGGAAGC 3'
Terms and licenses: Academic/Nonprofit Terms; Industry Terms: Not Available to Industry
How to cite: p6614 MSCV-IP N-HAonly PXMP3 was a gift from Peter Howley (Addgene plasmid # 35012 ; http://n2t.net/addgene:35012 ; RRID:Addgene_35012)
