[The description below was written by a language model from this plasmid's Addgene catalogue record.]
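Description:
p6614 MSCV-IP N-HAonly PXMP3 is a murine stem cell virus (MSCV)-based retroviral vector for stable expression of human PXMP3, also known as PEX2, in mammalian cells. The backbone, MSCV-IP N-HAonly, is about 8.1 kb without the insert. It is derived from an N-terminal tandem-affinity tagging vector that was modified to remove the Flag epitope, leaving only an HA tag. The plasmid is propagated in E. coli under ampicillin selection, and transduced mammalian cells are selected with puromycin. The "IP" in the backbone name probably denotes an IRES-puromycin cassette, but the record does not list that element and no feature table is provided to confirm the layout.

The PXMP3/PEX2 open reading frame was introduced by Gateway recombination, so that it is fused at its N terminus to the backbone-encoded HA tag. Transcription is driven by the MSCV long terminal repeat, which serves as the promoter once the provirus has integrated. As with other MSCV vectors, infectious particles are produced by supplying the viral structural and envelope functions in trans in packaging cells. The vector genome is then delivered and integrated into target cells, giving stable expression. PEX2 is a peroxisomal membrane protein of the RING finger family, as reflected in its RNF72 alias.

The construct comes from a systematic study of interactions between host cell proteins and E7 oncoproteins from diverse human papillomaviruses. In that context, an HA-tagged host protein of this kind is suited to anti-HA immunoprecipitation, detection by immunoblotting, and validation of candidate protein-protein interactions.
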