>Addgene plasmid #35012 | p6614 MSCV-IP N-HAonly PXMP3 | addgene partial sequence | sequence record 43393 | pLXSN-5
TTTCGCCCTCCTCCTTCTCTAGGCGCCGGNAATTAGATCTGCCACCATGCTCGATGGAGGATNCCCATAC
GATGTTCCAGATTACGCTGCTCGAGGTTATCAAACAAGTTTGTACAAAAAAGTTGGCATGGCTTCCAGAA
AAGAGAATGCGAAGAGTGCAAACAGAGTGCTAAGAATAAGCCAGTTGGATGCACTTGAACTAAACAAGGC
CCTGGAGCAGCTAGTTTGGTCCCAGTTTACTCAGTGCTTTCATGGATTTAAACCTGGGCTGTTAGCTCGC
TTTGAGCCAGAGGTGAAAGCGTGCTTATGGGTTTTCTTGTGGAGATTCACCATCTACTCCAAAAATGCCA
CAGTGGGACAGTCAGTTTTGAATATTAAGTACAAAAATGATTTTTCCCCTAACCTGAGATATCAGCCACC
CAGTAAAAATCAAAAAATCTGGTATGCTGTTTGTACAATTGGTGGCAGGTGGTTAGAAGAACGATGCTAT
GATTTGTTTCGAAACCATCATTTAGCATCATTTGGGAAAGTCNAGCAGTGTGTGAATTTTGTGATTGGAC
TTTTGAANTTAGGTGGGCTGANTAATTTTTTGATTTTCCTTCAGAGGGGAAAGTTTGCAACTTTGACAGA
ACGTCTCCTAGGTATTCATTCTGTATTTTGCAAGCCTCCAAAACATACGTGAAGTTGGCTTTGAATACAT
GAATAGGGAAACTTCTCTGGCANGGTTTTGCTGAATTTTCTGATTTTTCTCTTACCNACTTATCAATGTC
CAGAAGTTGGAAAGCCCAAGCTGTCTTTCATGGTGGTATTCCTCTTACTGGTGGCAC
